# Supplementary material for: Highly multiplexed genome engineering using CRISPR/Cas9 gRNA arrays
Source: PLoS One. 2018 Sep 17;13(9):e0198714. doi: 10.1371/journal.pone.0198714 (PMC6141065; doi:10.1371/journal.pone.0198714)
Supplement: S1 Files — (ZIP) [file pone.0198714.s009.zip › S1_Files/pT3.5 Caggs Csy4-T2A-hCas9(SP).gb]

LOCUS       pT3.5\Caggs\Csy4-T2A-hCas9       10691 bp    DNA     circular      5-DEC-2014
SOURCE      
  ORGANISM  
COMMENT     This file is created by Vector NTI
            http://www.invitrogen.com/
COMMENT     ORIGDB|GenBank
COMMENT     VNTDATE|716548025|
COMMENT     VNTDBDATE|716548025|
COMMENT     LSOWNER|
COMMENT     VNTNAME|pT3.5 Caggs Csy4-T2A-hCas9|
COMMENT     VNTAUTHORNAME|Branden Moriarity|
COMMENT     VNTOAUTHORNAME|John Ohlfest|
COMMENT     VNTOAUTHOREML|ohlfe001@umn.edu|
FEATURES             Location/Qualifiers
     primer          1452..1469
                     /vntifkey="27"
                     /label=pCAGGS-for
     promoter        361..649
                     /vntifkey="29"
                     /label=Chicken\B-actin\promoter
     intron          646..1653
                     /vntifkey="15"
                     /label=chicken\B-actin/rabbit\B-globin\intron
     splicing_signal 1651..1651
                     /vntifkey="38"
                     /label=splice\acceptor
     CDS             7216..7443
                     /vntifkey="4"
                     /label=IR/DR(R)\Rmut13,�130,143,150
                     /note="IR/DR(R) has PCR induced mutations at bps 13 (T to A in the Ri), deleting bp 130 (�T), 143 (C to T) and 150 (C to A) [these bp designations correspond to the original defined IR/DR(R) from Ri to Ro, not the plasmid]"
     modified_base   7444..7447
                     /vntifkey="23"
                     /label=TATA
     rep_origin      9689..10145
                     /vntifkey="33"
                     /label=F1\Ori
     CDS             complement(8701..9558)
                     /vntifkey="4"
                     /label=Amp
     rep_origin      7757..8637
                     /vntifkey="33"
                     /label=ColE\Ori
     promoter        complement(7541..7663)
                     /vntifkey="30"
                     /label=LacZ\promoter
     promoter        complement(7497..7516)
                     /vntifkey="30"
                     /label=T3
     promoter        10311..10331
                     /vntifkey="30"
                     /label=T7
     CDS             complement(10374..10600)
                     /vntifkey="4"
                     /label=T3-IR/DR(L)\Lmut\61,88,105,138
     enhancer        12..360
                     /vntifkey="9"
                     /label=CMV\enhancer
     polyA_signal    6652..7127
                     /vntifkey="25"
                     /label=Rabbit\B-globin\polyA\trunk
     misc_feature    complement(6623..6647)
                     /vntifkey="21"
                     /label=ATTb2
     misc_feature    complement(1770..1794)
                     /vntifkey="21"
                     /label=ATTb1
     CDS             2478..6614
                     /vntifkey="4"
                     /label=Cas9
     misc_feature    2421..2474
                     /vntifkey="21"
                     /label=T2A
     misc_feature    1857..1859
                     /vntifkey="21"
                     /label=Csy4\ATG
     misc_feature    1857..2474
                     /vntifkey="21"
                     /label=Csy4
BASE COUNT     2728 a      2641 c      2811 g      2511 t 
ORIGIN
        1 ctagttatta atagtaatca attacggggt cattagttca tagcccatat atggagttcc 
       61 gcgttacata acttacggta aatggcccgc ctggctgacc gcccaacgac ccccgcccat 
      121 tgacgtcaat aatgacgtat gttcccatag taacgccaat agggactttc cattgacgtc 
      181 aatgggtgga ctatttacgg taaactgccc acttggcagt acatcaagtg tatcatatgc 
      241 caagtacgcc ccctattgac gtcaatgacg gtaaatggcc cgcctggcat tatgcccagt 
      301 acatgacctt atgggacttt cctacttggc agtacatcta cgtattagtc atcgctatta 
      361 ccatgggtcg aggtgagccc cacgttctgc ttcactctcc ccatctcccc cccctcccca 
      421 cccccaattt tgtatttatt tattttttaa ttattttgtg cagcgatggg ggcggggggg 
      481 gggggggcgc gcgccaggcg gggcggggcg gggcgagggg cggggcgggg cgaggcggag 
      541 aggtgcggcg gcagccaatc agagcggcgc gctccgaaag tttcctttta tggcgaggcg 
      601 gcggcggcgg cggccctata aaaagcgaag cgcgcggcgg gcgggagtcg ctgcgttgcc 
      661 ttcgccccgt gccccgctcc gcgccgcctc gcgccgcccg ccccggctct gactgaccgc 
      721 gttactccca caggtgagcg ggcgggacgg cccttctcct ccgggctgta attagcgctt 
      781 ggtttaatga cggctcgttt cttttctgtg gctgcgtgaa agccttaaag ggctccggga 
      841 gggccctttg tgcggggggg agcggctcgg ggggtgcgtg cgtgtgtgtg tgcgtgggga 
      901 gcgccgcgtg cggcccgcgc tgcccggcgg ctgtgagcgc tgcgggcgcg gcgcggggct 
      961 ttgtgcgctc cgcgtgtgcg cgaggggagc gcggccgggg gcggtgcccc gcggtgcggg 
     1021 ggggctgcga ggggaacaaa ggctgcgtgc ggggtgtgtg cgtggggggg tgagcagggg 
     1081 gtgtgggcgc ggcggtcggg ctgtaacccc cccctgcacc cccctccccg agttgctgag 
     1141 cacggcccgg cttcgggtgc ggggctccgt gcggggcgtg gcgcggggct cgccgtgccg 
     1201 ggcggggggt ggcggcaggt gggggtgccg ggcggggcgg ggccgcctcg ggccggggag 
     1261 ggctcggggg aggggcgcgg cggccccgga gcgccggcgg ctgtcgaggc gcggcgagcc 
     1321 gcagccattg ccttttatgg taatcgtgcg agagggcgca gggacttcct ttgtcccaaa 
     1381 tctggcggag ccgaaatctg ggaggcgccg ccgcaccccc tctagcgggc gcgggcgaag 
     1441 cggtgcggcg ccggcaggaa ggaaatgggc ggggagggcc ttcgtgcgtc gccgcgccgc 
     1501 cgtccccttc tccatctcca gcctcggggc tgccgcaggg ggacggctgc cttcgggggg 
     1561 gacggggcag ggcggggttc ggcttctggc gtgtgaccgg cggctctaga gcctctgcta 
     1621 accatgttca tgccttcttc tttttcctac agctcctggg caacgtgctg gttgttgtgc 
     1681 tgtctcatca ttttggcaaa gaattcctcg aggaattcac tcctcaggtg caggctgcct 
     1741 atcagaaggt ggtggctggt gtggatcaaa caagtttgta caaaaaagca ggctatgagg 
     1801 aactcggatc tgccgccgcg atcgccatgt ctgggggcaa atacgtagcc accatgatgg 
     1861 gtgatcatta tctggatatt cggctgaggc ctgatccaga gttcccacct gcgcagctga 
     1921 tgtctgtcct ttttggcaaa cttcatcagg ccctggttgc ccagggcgga gatcggatag 
     1981 gggtaagctt tccagacctc gacgaaagcc ggagccgcct gggagaacgc ctgcggatcc 
     2041 acgcttctgc cgacgatctg agagccttgc tggcaaggcc atggcttgag gggctccggg 
     2101 atcacctgca gtttggcgaa cccgccgttg ttccccaccc aaccccttat cggcaggtgt 
     2161 ctagagtgca ggccaaatct aatccagaac ggctgcgacg gcgactcatg cggcgacatg 
     2221 atcttagcga ggaagaggcc cgaaaaagaa tccctgatac cgtggcccgc gcccttgact 
     2281 tgccttttgt cacactgcgg tcccagagta cggggcagca tttcagactt ttcattcgac 
     2341 acgggccact gcaagttacc gccgaagaag gaggctttac ttgttatgga ctctccaagg 
     2401 gaggtttcgt gccctggttt gagggcagag gaagtctgtt aacatgcggt gacgtcgagg 
     2461 agaatcctgg cccactcatg gacaagaagt actccattgg gctcgatatc ggcacaaaca 
     2521 gcgtcggctg ggccgtcatt acggacgagt acaaggtgcc gagcaaaaaa ttcaaagttc 
     2581 tgggcaatac cgatcgccac agcataaaga agaacctcat tggcgccctc ctgttcgact 
     2641 ccggggagac ggccgaagcc acgcggctca aaagaacagc acggcgcaga tatacccgca 
     2701 gaaagaatcg gatctgctac ctgcaggaga tctttagtaa tgagatggct aaggtggatg 
     2761 actctttctt ccataggctg gaggagtcct ttttggtgga ggaggataaa aagcacgagc 
     2821 gccacccaat ctttggcaat atcgtggacg aggtggcgta ccatgaaaag tacccaacca 
     2881 tatatcatct gaggaagaag cttgtagaca gtactgataa ggctgacttg cggttgatct 
     2941 atctcgcgct ggcgcatatg atcaaatttc ggggacactt cctcatcgag ggggacctga 
     3001 acccagacaa cagcgatgtc gacaaactct ttatccaact ggttcagact tacaatcagc 
     3061 ttttcgaaga gaacccgatc aacgcatccg gagttgacgc caaagcaatc ctgagcgcta 
     3121 ggctgtccaa atcccggcgg ctcgaaaacc tcatcgcaca gctccctggg gagaagaaga 
     3181 acggcctgtt tggtaatctt atcgccctgt cactcgggct gacccccaac tttaaatcta 
     3241 acttcgacct ggccgaagat gccaagcttc aactgagcaa agacacctac gatgatgatc 
     3301 tcgacaatct gctggcccag atcggcgacc agtacgcaga cctttttttg gcggcaaaga 
     3361 acctgtcaga cgccattctg ctgagtgata ttctgcgagt gaacacggag atcaccaaag 
     3421 ctccgctgag cgctagtatg atcaagcgct atgatgagca ccaccaagac ttgactttgc 
     3481 tgaaggccct tgtcagacag caactgcctg agaagtacaa ggaaattttc ttcgatcagt 
     3541 ctaaaaatgg ctacgccgga tacattgacg gcggagcaag ccaggaggaa ttttacaaat 
     3601 ttattaagcc catcttggaa aaaatggacg gcaccgagga gctgctggta aagcttaaca 
     3661 gagaagatct gttgcgcaaa cagcgcactt tcgacaatgg aagcatcccc caccagattc 
     3721 acctgggcga actgcacgct atcctcaggc ggcaagagga tttctacccc tttttgaaag 
     3781 ataacaggga aaagattgag aaaatcctca catttcggat accctactat gtaggccccc 
     3841 tcgcccgggg aaattccaga ttcgcgtgga tgactcgcaa atcagaagag accatcactc 
     3901 cctggaactt cgaggaagtc gtggataagg gggcctctgc ccagtccttc atcgaaagga 
     3961 tgactaactt tgataaaaat ctgcctaacg aaaaggtgct tcctaaacac tctctgctgt 
     4021 acgagtactt cacagtttat aacgagctca ccaaggtcaa atacgtcaca gaagggatga 
     4081 gaaagccagc attcctgtct ggagagcaga agaaagctat cgtggacctc ctcttcaaga 
     4141 cgaaccggaa agttaccgtg aaacagctca aagaagacta tttcaaaaag attgaatgtt 
     4201 tcgactctgt tgaaatcagc ggagtggagg atcgcttcaa cgcatccctg ggaacgtatc 
     4261 acgatctcct gaaaatcatt aaagacaagg acttcctgga caatgaggag aacgaggaca 
     4321 ttcttgagga cattgtcctc acccttacgt tgtttgaaga tagggagatg attgaagaac 
     4381 gcttgaaaac ttacgctcat ctcttcgacg acaaagtcat gaaacagctc aagaggcgcc 
     4441 gatatacagg atgggggcgg ctgtcaagaa aactgatcaa tgggatccga gacaagcaga 
     4501 gtggaaagac aatcctggat tttcttaagt ccgatggatt tgccaaccgg aacttcatgc 
     4561 agttgatcca tgatgactct ctcaccttta aggaggacat ccagaaagca caagtttctg 
     4621 gccaggggga cagtcttcac gagcacatcg ctaatcttgc aggtagccca gctatcaaaa 
     4681 agggaatact gcagaccgtt aaggtcgtgg atgaactcgt caaagtaatg ggaaggcata 
     4741 agcccgagaa tatcgttatc gagatggccc gagagaacca aactacccag aagggacaga 
     4801 agaacagtag ggaaaggatg aagaggattg aagagggtat aaaagaactg gggtcccaaa 
     4861 tccttaagga acacccagtt gaaaacaccc agcttcagaa tgagaagctc tacctgtact 
     4921 acctgcagaa cggcagggac atgtacgtgg atcaggaact ggacatcaat cggctctccg 
     4981 actacgacgt ggatcatatc gtgccccagt cttttctcaa agatgattct attgataata 
     5041 aagtgttgac aagatccgat aaaaatagag ggaagagtga taacgtcccc tcagaagaag 
     5101 ttgtcaagaa aatgaaaaat tattggcggc agctgctgaa cgccaaactg atcacacaac 
     5161 ggaagttcga taatctgact aaggctgaac gaggtggcct gtctgagttg gataaagccg 
     5221 gcttcatcaa aaggcagctt gttgagacac gccagatcac caagcacgtg gcccaaattc 
     5281 tcgattcacg catgaacacc aagtacgatg aaaatgacaa actgattcga gaggtgaaag 
     5341 ttattactct gaagtctaag ctggtctcag atttcagaaa ggactttcag ttttataagg 
     5401 tgagagagat caacaattac caccatgcgc atgatgccta cctgaatgca gtggtaggca 
     5461 ctgcacttat caaaaaatat cccaagcttg aatctgaatt tgtttacgga gactataaag 
     5521 tgtacgatgt taggaaaatg atcgcaaagt ctgagcagga aataggcaag gccaccgcta 
     5581 agtacttctt ttacagcaat attatgaatt ttttcaagac cgagattaca ctggccaatg 
     5641 gagagattcg gaagcgacca cttatcgaaa caaacggaga aacaggagaa atcgtgtggg 
     5701 acaagggtag ggatttcgcg acagtccgga aggtcctgtc catgccgcag gtgaacatcg 
     5761 ttaaaaagac cgaagtacag accggaggct tctccaagga aagtatcctc ccgaaaagga 
     5821 acagcgacaa gctgatcgca cgcaaaaaag attgggaccc caagaaatac ggcggattcg 
     5881 attctcctac agtcgcttac agtgtactgg ttgtggccaa agtggagaaa gggaagtcta 
     5941 aaaaactcaa aagcgtcaag gaactgctgg gcatcacaat catggagcga tcaagcttcg 
     6001 aaaaaaaccc catcgacttt ctcgaggcga aaggatataa agaggtcaaa aaagacctca 
     6061 tcattaagct tcccaagtac tctctctttg agcttgaaaa cggccggaaa cgaatgctcg 
     6121 ctagtgcggg cgagctgcag aaaggtaacg agctggcact gccctctaaa tacgttaatt 
     6181 tcttgtatct ggccagccac tatgaaaagc tcaaagggtc tcccgaagat aatgagcaga 
     6241 agcagctgtt cgtggaacaa cacaaacact accttgatga gatcatcgag caaataagcg 
     6301 aattctccaa aagagtgatc ctcgccgacg ctaacctcga taaggtgctt tctgcttaca 
     6361 ataagcacag ggataagccc atcagggagc aggcagaaaa cattatccac ttgtttactc 
     6421 tgaccaactt gggcgcgcct gcagccttca agtacttcga caccaccata gacagaaagc 
     6481 ggtacacctc tacaaaggag gtcctggacg ccacactgat tcatcagtca attacggggc 
     6541 tctatgaaac aagaatcgac ctctctcagc tcggtggaga cagcagggct gaccccaaga 
     6601 agaagaggaa ggtgtgatct agacccagct ttcttgtaca aagtggttga tccaatgccc 
     6661 tggctcacaa ataccactga gatctttttc cctctgccaa aaattatggg gacatcatga 
     6721 agccccttga gcatctgact tctggctaat aaaggaaatt tattttcatt gcaatagtgt 
     6781 gttggaattt tttgtgtctc tcactcggaa ggacatatgg gagggcaaat catttaaaac 
     6841 atcagaatga gtatttggtt tagagtttgg caacatatgc catatgctgg ctgccatgaa 
     6901 caaaggtggc tataaagagg tcatcagtat atgaaacagc cccctgctgt ccattcctta 
     6961 ttccatagaa aagccttgac ttgaggttag atttttttta tattttgttt tgtgttattt 
     7021 ttttctttaa catccctaaa attttcctta catgttttac tagccagatt tttcctcctc 
     7081 tcctgactac tcccagtcat agctgtccct cttctcttat gaagatccct cgacctgcag 
     7141 cccaagcttg tggaaggcta ctcgaaatgt ttgacccaag ttaaacaatt taaaggcaat 
     7201 gctaccaaat actaattgag tgtatgtaaa cttctgaccc actgggaatg tgatgaaaga 
     7261 aataaaagct gaaatgaatc attctctcta ctattattct gatatttcac attcttaaaa 
     7321 taaagtggtg atcctaactg acctaagaca gggaattttt actaggatta aatgtcagga 
     7381 attgtgaaaa agtgagttta aatgtatttg gctaaggtgt atgtaaactt ccgacttcaa 
     7441 ctgtataggg atcctctagc tagagtcgag ggggggcccg gtacccagct tttgttccct 
     7501 ttagtgaggg ttaatttcga gcttggcgta atcatggtca tagctgtttc ctgtgtgaaa 
     7561 ttgttatccg ctcacaattc cacacaacat acgagccgga agcataaagt gtaaagcctg 
     7621 gggtgcctaa tgagtgagct aactcacatt aattgcgttg cgctcactgc ccgctttcca 
     7681 gtcgggaaac ctgtcgtgcc agctgcatta atgaatcggc caacgcgcgg ggagaggcgg 
     7741 tttgcgtatt gggcgctctt ccgcttcctc gctcactgac tcgctgcgct cggtcgttcg 
     7801 gctgcggcga gcggtatcag ctcactcaaa ggcggtaata cggttatcca cagaatcagg 
     7861 ggataacgca ggaaagaaca tgtgagcaaa aggccagcaa aaggccagga accgtaaaaa 
     7921 ggccgcgttg ctggcgtttt tccataggct ccgcccccct gacgagcatc acaaaaatcg 
     7981 acgctcaagt cagaggtggc gaaacccgac aggactataa agataccagg cgtttccccc 
     8041 tggaagctcc ctcgtgcgct ctcctgttcc gaccctgccg cttaccggat acctgtccgc 
     8101 ctttctccct tcgggaagcg tggcgctttc tcatagctca cgctgtaggt atctcagttc 
     8161 ggtgtaggtc gttcgctcca agctgggctg tgtgcacgaa ccccccgttc agcccgaccg 
     8221 ctgcgcctta tccggtaact atcgtcttga gtccaacccg gtaagacacg acttatcgcc 
     8281 actggcagca gccactggta acaggattag cagagcgagg tatgtaggcg gtgctacaga 
     8341 gttcttgaag tggtggccta actacggcta cactagaagg acagtatttg gtatctgcgc 
     8401 tctgctgaag ccagttacct tcggaaaaag agttggtagc tcttgatccg gcaaacaaac 
     8461 caccgctggt agcggtggtt tttttgtttg caagcagcag attacgcgca gaaaaaaagg 
     8521 atctcaagaa gatcctttga tcttttctac ggggtctgac gctcagtgga acgaaaactc 
     8581 acgttaaggg attttggtca tgagattatc aaaaaggatc ttcacctaga tccttttaaa 
     8641 ttaaaaatga agttttaaat caatctaaag tatatatgag taaacttggt ctgacagtta 
     8701 ccaatgctta atcagtgagg cacctatctc agcgatctgt ctatttcgtt catccatagt 
     8761 tgcctgactc cccgtcgtgt agataactac gatacgggag ggcttaccat ctggccccag 
     8821 tgctgcaatg ataccgcgag acccacgctc accggctcca gatttatcag caataaacca 
     8881 gccagccgga agggccgagc gcagaagtgg tcctgcaact ttatccgcct ccatccagtc 
     8941 tattaattgt tgccgggaag ctagagtaag tagttcgcca gttaatagtt tgcgcaacgt 
     9001 tgttgccatt gctacaggca tcgtggtgtc acgctcgtcg tttggtatgg cttcattcag 
     9061 ctccggttcc caacgatcaa ggcgagttac atgatccccc atgttgtgca aaaaagcggt 
     9121 tagctccttc ggtcctccga tcgttgtcag aagtaagttg gccgcagtgt tatcactcat 
     9181 ggttatggca gcactgcata attctcttac tgtcatgcca tccgtaagat gcttttctgt 
     9241 gactggtgag tactcaacca agtcattctg agaatagtgt atgcggcgac cgagttgctc 
     9301 ttgcccggcg tcaatacggg ataataccgc gccacatagc agaactttaa aagtgctcat 
     9361 cattggaaaa cgttcttcgg ggcgaaaact ctcaaggatc ttaccgctgt tgagatccag 
     9421 ttcgatgtaa cccactcgtg cacccaactg atcttcagca tcttttactt tcaccagcgt 
     9481 ttctgggtga gcaaaaacag gaaggcaaaa tgccgcaaaa aagggaataa gggcgacacg 
     9541 gaaatgttga atactcatac tcttcctttt tcaatattat tgaagcattt atcagggtta 
     9601 ttgtctcatg agcggataca tatttgaatg tatttagaaa aataaacaaa taggggttcc 
     9661 gcgcacattt ccccgaaaag tgccacctgn nnnnnnnnnn nnnnnnnnnn nnnnnnnnnn 
     9721 nnnnnnnnnn nnnnnnnnnn nnnnnnnnnn nnnnnnnnnn nnnnnnnnnn nnnnnnnnnn 
     9781 nnnnnnnnnn nnnnnnnnnn nnnnnnnnnn nnncnnnnnn nnnnnnnnnn nnnnnnnnnn 
     9841 nnnnnnnnnn nnnnnnnnnn nnnnnnnnnn nnnnnnnnnn nnnnnnnnnn nnnnnnnnnn 
     9901 nnnnnannnn nnnnnnnnnn nnnnnnnnnn nnnnnnnnnn nnnnnnnnnn nnnnnccttt 
     9961 gacgttggag tccacgttct ttnnnnnnnn nnnnnnnnnn nnnnnnnnnn nnnnnnnnna 
    10021 ccctatctcg gtctattctt ttgatttata agggattttg ccgatttcgg cctattggtt 
    10081 aaaaaatgag ctgatttaac aaaaatttaa cgcgaatttt aacaaaatat taacgcttac 
    10141 aatttccatt cgccattcag gctgcgcaac tgttgggaag ggcgatcggt gcgggcctct 
    10201 tcgctattac gccagctggc gaaaggggga tgtgctgcaa ggcgattaag ttgggtaacg 
    10261 ccagggtttt cccagtcacg acgttgtaaa acgacggcca gtgagcgcgc gtaatacgac 
    10321 tcactatagg gcgaattgga gctcggtacc cgggggcgcg ccggatccat atacagttga 
    10381 agtcggaagt ttacatacac ttaagttgga gtcattaaaa ctcgtttttc aaccactcca 
    10441 caaatttctt gttaacaaac tatagttttg gcaagtcggt taggacatct actttgtgca 
    10501 tgacacaagt aatttttcca acaattgttt acagacagat tatttcactt ataattcact 
    10561 gtatcacaat tccagtgggt cagaagttta catacactaa gttgactgtg cctttaaaca 
    10621 gcttggaaaa ttccagaaaa tgatgtcatg gctttagaag cttgcatgcc tgcaggttta 
    10681 aacagtcgac t 
//
